Addgene plasmid #178478: pETM41_KPNA4_Arm
Purpose: Bacterial expression of human domain with His-tag and MBP tag
Depositing lab: Ylva Ivarsson. Depositing organization: Uppsala University. Publication: Proteome-scale mapping of binding sites in the unstructured regions of the human proteome. Benz C, Ali M, Krystkowiak I, Simonetti L, Sayadi A, Mihalic F, Kliche J, Andersson E, Jemth P, Davey NE, Ivarsson Y. Mol Syst Biol. 2022 Jan;18(1):e10584. doi: 10.15252/msb.202110584. PubMed 35044719.
Backbone
  Vector backbone: pETM41
  Backbone size w/o insert (bp): 6017
  Vector type: Bacterial Expression
Growth in bacteria
  Bacterial resistance: Kanamycin, 50 μg/mL
  Growth temperature: 37°C
  Growth strain: DH5alpha
  Copy number: Unknown
Gene/Insert
  Gene/Insert name: KPNA4_Arm
  Species: H. sapiens (human), Synthetic
  Entrez Gene: KPNA4 (a.k.a. IPOA3, QIP1, SRP3)
  Promoter: T7/LacO
  Tag / fusion protein: His-MBP (N terminal on insert)
  Cloning method: Restriction Enzyme; 5′ cloning site Nco1 (destroyed during cloning); 3′ cloning site EcoR1 (destroyed during cloning)
  Sequencing primers: 5′ CGGATCTGGAAGTTCTGTTCC; 3′ GAGTGCGGCCGCAAGCTTG
Terms and licenses: Academic/Nonprofit Terms; Industry Terms: Not Available to Industry
Depositor comments: Please visit https://www.biorxiv.org/content/10.1101/2021.04.13.439572v1 for bioRxv preprint. Growth in BL21 DE3 gold 37 C after induction with 1mM IPTG 4 hours 30 C. Insert: GVQNTSLEAIVQNASSDNQGIQLSAVQAARKLLSSDRNPPIDDLIKSGILPILVHCLERDDNPSLQFEAAWALTNIASGTSEQTQAVVQSNAVPLFLRLLHSPHQNVCEQAVWALGNIIGDGPQCRDYVISLGVVKPLLSFISPSIPITFLRNVTWVMVNLCRHKDPPPPMETIQEILPALCVLIHHTDVNILVDTVWALSYLTDAGNEQIQMVIDSGIVPHLVPLLSHQEVKVQTAALRAVGNIVTGTDEQTQVVLNCDALSHFPALLTHPKEKINKEAVWFLSNITAGNQQQVQAVIDANLVPMIIHLLDKGDFGTQKEAAWAISNLTISGRKDQVAYLIQQNVIPPFCNLLTVKDAQVVQVVLDGLSNILKMAEDEAETIGNLIEECGGLEKIEQLQNHENEDIYKLAYEIIDQFFSS.
How to cite: pETM41_KPNA4_Arm was a gift from Ylva Ivarsson (Addgene plasmid # 178478 ; http://n2t.net/addgene:178478 ; RRID:Addgene_178478)
