[The description below was written by a language model from this plasmid's Addgene catalogue record and pLannotate feature annotations shown in this document.]
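Description:
pETM41_KPNA4_Arm is a bacterial expression plasmid built on the pETM41 backbone, a pET-type vector, for producing the armadillo-repeat (Arm) region of human importin subunit alpha-3 (KPNA4) in E. coli as a His- and MBP-tagged fusion. The sequenced plasmid is about 7.7 kb. It replicates from a ColE1/pMB1-family origin accompanied by the bom region and the rop gene, which moderates copy number, and it also carries an f1 phage origin. Selection is by kanamycin through an aph(3')-Ia aminoglycoside phosphotransferase gene. Short tetracycline-resistance fragments flanking the lacI cassette, and an AmpR promoter fragment, appear to be non-functional backbone remnants.

Expression is driven by a T7 promoter with an adjacent lac operator and the T7 gene 10 ribosome binding site. The plasmid-borne lacI gene supplies repressor, so transcription is held off until IPTG is added in a host that provides T7 RNA polymerase, such as a BL21(DE3) derivative. The open reading frame begins with a His tag, followed by a signal-sequence-less maltose binding protein that stays in the cytosol and aids solubility and affinity purification. Next comes a short segment annotated as a partial match to a TEV-cleavage-containing tag, suggesting a protease site for tag removal, and then the KPNA4 fragment. The insert was placed between NcoI and EcoRI sites, both destroyed during cloning. A second His-tag-like sequence is annotated downstream of the insert, but the record does not say whether it is translated. A T7 terminator closes the unit.

KPNA4 is a nuclear import adapter that binds nuclear localisation signals. The associated study mapped binding sites in unstructured regions of the human proteome, which is consistent with use of the purified domain in peptide-binding experiments.
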