Features (pLannotate 1.2.2; 22 found; start..end, strand, type, name):
      1..589     +  rep_origin     ori: high-copy-number ColE1/pMB1/pBR322/pUC origin of replication
    775..914     -  misc_feature   bom: basis of mobility region from pBR322
   1016..1207    -  CDS            rop: Rop protein, which maintains plasmids at low copy number; rop
   1224..1604    +  CDS            YPB1_ECOLX: Protein predicted: Swiss-Prot protein existence level 4. From Escherichia coli.
   1676..1967    -  CDS            TcR (fragment): tetracycline efflux protein; tet; confers resistance to tetracycline
   1982..2003    -  protein_bind   CAP binding site: CAP binding activates transcription in the presence of cAMP. E. coli catabolite activator protein
   2016..3098    -  CDS            lacI: lac repressor; lacI; The lac repressor binds to the lac operator to inhibit transcription in E. coli. This inhibition can be relieved by adding lactose or isopropyl-β-D-thiogalactopyranoside (IPTG).
   3099..3176    -  promoter       lacI promoter: lacI
   3184..3463    -  CDS            TcR (fragment): tetracycline efflux protein; tet; confers resistance to tetracycline
   3485..3503    +  promoter       T7 promoter: promoter for bacteriophage T7 RNA polymerase
   3504..3528    +  protein_bind   lac operator: The lac repressor binds to the lac operator to inhibit transcription in E. coli. This inhibition can be relieved by adding lactose or isopropyl-β-D-thiogalactopyranoside (IPTG). lac repressor encoded by lacI
   3543..3565    +  RBS            RBS: efficient ribosome binding site from bacteriophage T7 gene 10 (Olins and Rangwala, 1989)
   3578..3596    +  CDS            7xHis (fragment): 6xHis affinity tag
   3599..4699    +  CDS            MBP: maltose binding protein from E. coli; malE (mutated); This version of the gene does not encode a signal sequence, so MBP will remain in the cytosol.
   4750..4770    +  CDS            capTEV™ (fragment): composite tag for in vivo biotinylation, TEV protease cleavage, and 6xHis tagging
   4781..6040    +  CDS            KPNA4 (fragment): IMA3_HUMAN - Also known as QIP1. Experimental evidence at protein level: Swiss-Prot protein existence level 1. Functions in nuclear protein import as an adapter protein for nuclear receptor KPNB1. Binds specifically and directly to substrates containing either a simple or bipartite NLS motif. Docking of the importin/substrate complex to the nuclear pore complex (NPC) is mediated by KPNB1 through binding to nucleoporin FxFG repeats and the complex is subsequently translocated through the pore by an energy requiring, Ran-dependent mechanism. At the nucleoplasmic side of the NPC, Ran binds to imp
   6084..6101    +  CDS            9xHis (fragment): 9xHis affinity tag
   6111..6160    +  CDS            SET1 (fragment): solubility-enhancement tag derived from T7 phage gene 10B
   6168..6215    +  terminator     T7 terminator: transcription terminator for bacteriophage T7 RNA polymerase
   6252..6680    +  rep_origin     f1 ori (sequence partly withheld): f1 bacteriophage origin of replication; arrow indicates direction of (+) strand synthesis
   6733..6790    +  promoter       AmpR promoter (fragment): bla
   6799..7614    -  CDS            KanR: aminoglycoside phosphotransferase; aph(3')-Ia; confers resistance to kanamycin in bacteria or G418 (Geneticin®) in eukaryotes
>Addgene plasmid #178478 | pETM41_KPNA4_Arm | addgene full sequence | sequence record 357288 | Addgene NGS Result
TTGAGATCCTTTTTTTCTGCGCGTAATCTGCTGCTTGCAAACAAAAAAACCACCGCTACCAGCGGTGGTT
TGTTTGCCGGATCAAGAGCTACCAACTCTTTTTCCGAAGGTAACTGGCTTCAGCAGAGCGCAGATACCAA
ATACTGTCCTTCTAGTGTAGCCGTAGTTAGGCCACCACTTCAAGAACTCTGTAGCACCGCCTACATACCT
CGCTCTGCTAATCCTGTTACCAGTGGCTGCTGCCAGTGGCGATAAGTCGTGTCTTACCGGGTTGGACTCA
AGACGATAGTTACCGGATAAGGCGCAGCGGTCGGGCTGAACGGGGGGTTCGTGCACACAGCCCAGCTTGG
AGCGAACGACCTACACCGAACTGAGATACCTACAGCGTGAGCTATGAGAAAGCGCCACGCTTCCCGAAGG
GAGAAAGGCGGACAGGTATCCGGTAAGCGGCAGGGTCGGAACAGGAGAGCGCACGAGGGAGCTTCCAGGG
GGAAACGCCTGGTATCTTTATAGTCCTGTCGGGTTTCGCCACCTCTGACTTGAGCGTCGATTTTTGTGAT
GCTCGTCAGGGGGGCGGAGCCTATGGAAAAACGCCAGCAACGCGGCCTTTTTACGGTTCCTGGCCTTTTG
CTGGCCTTTTGCTCACATGTTCTTTCCTGCGTTATCCCCTGATTCTGTGGATAACCGTATTACCGCCTTT
GAGTGAGCTGATACCGCTCGCCGCAGCCGAACGACCGAGCGCAGCGAGTCAGTGAGCGAGGAAGCGGAAG
AGCGCCTGATGCGGTATTTTCTCCTTACGCATCTGTGCGGTATTTCACACCGCAATGGTGCACTCTCAGT
ACAATCTGCTCTGATGCCGCATAGTTAAGCCAGTATACACTCCGCTATCGCTACGTGACTGGGTCATGGC
TGCGCCCCGACACCCGCCAACACCCGCTGACGCGCCCTGACGGGCTTGTCTGCTCCCGGCATCCGCTTAC
AGACAAGCTGTGACCGTCTCCGGGAGCTGCATGTGTCAGAGGTTTTCACCGTCATCACCGAAACGCGCGA
GGCAGCTGCGGTAAAGCTCATCAGCGTGGTCGTGAAGCGATTCACAGATGTCTGCCTGTTCATCCGCGTC
CAGCTCGTTGAGTTTCTCCAGAAGCGTTAATGTCTGGCTTCTGATAAAGCGGGCCATGTTAAGGGCGGTT
TTTTCCTGTTTGGTCACTGATGCCTCCGTGTAAGGGGGATTTCTGTTCATGGGGGTAATGATACCGATGA
AACGAGAGAGGATGCTCACGATACGGGTTACTGATGATGAACATGCCCGGTTACTGGAACGTTGTGAGGG
TAAACAACTGGCGGTATGGATGCGGCGGGACCAGAGAAAAATCACTCAGGGTCAATGCCAGCGCTTCGTT
AATACAGATGTAGGTGTTCCACAGGGTAGCCAGCAGCATCCTGCGATGCAGATCCGGAACATAATGGTGC
AGGGCGCTGACTTCCGCGTTTCCAGACTTTACGAAACACGGAAACCGAAGACCATTCATGTTGTTGCTCA
GGTCGCAGACGTTTTGCAGCAGCAGTCGCTTCACGTTCGCTCGCGTATCGGTGATTCATTCTGCTAACCA
GTAAGGCAACCCCGCCAGCCTAGCCGGGTCCTCAACGACAGGAGCACGATCATGCGCACCCGTGGGGCCG
CCATGCCGGCGATAATGGCCTGCTTCTCGCCGAAACGTTTGGTGGCGGGACCAGTGACGAAGGCTTGAGC
GAGGGCGTGCAAGATTCCGAATACCGCAAGCGACAGGCCGATCATCGTCGCGCTCCAGCGAAAGCGGTCC
TCGCCGAAAATGACCCAGAGCGCTGCCGGCACCTGTCCTACGAGTTGCATGATAAAGAAGACAGTCATAA
GTGCGGCGACGATAGTCATGCCCCGCGCCCACCGGAAGGAGCTGACTGGGTTGAAGGCTCTCAAGGGCAT
CGGTCGAGATCCCGGTGCCTAATGAGTGAGCTAACTTACATTAATTGCGTTGCGCTCACTGCCCGCTTTC
CAGTCGGGAAACCTGTCGTGCCAGCTGCATTAATGAATCGGCCAACGCGCGGGGAGAGGCGGTTTGCGTA
TTGGGCGCCAGGGTGGTTTTTCTTTTCACCAGTGAGACGGGCAACAGCTGATTGCCCTTCACCGCCTGGC
CCTGAGAGAGTTGCAGCAAGCGGTCCACGCTGGTTTGCCCCAGCAGGCGAAAATCCTGTTTGATGGTGGT
TAACGGCGGGATATAACATGAGCTGTCTTCGGTATCGTCGTATCCCACTACCGAGATATCCGCACCAACG
CGCAGCCCGGACTCGGTAATGGCGCGCATTGCGCCCAGCGCCATCTGATCGTTGGCAACCAGCATCGCAG
TGGGAACGATGCCCTCATTCAGCATTTGCATGGTTTGTTGAAAACCGGACATGGCACTCCAGTCGCCTTC
CCGTTCCGCTATCGGCTGAATTTGATTGCGAGTGAGATATTTATGCCAGCCAGCCAGACGCAGACGCGCC
GAGACAGAACTTAATGGGCCCGCTAACAGCGCGATTTGCTGGTGACCCAATGCGACCAGATGCTCCACGC
CCAGTCGCGTACCGTCTTCATGGGAGAAAATAATACTGTTGATGGGTGTCTGGTCAGAGACATCAAGAAA
TAACGCCGGAACATTAGTGCAGGCAGCTTCCACAGCAATGGCATCCTGGTCATCCAGCGGATAGTTAATG
ATCAGCCCACTGACGCGTTGCGCGAGAAGATTGTGCACCGCCGCTTTACAGGCTTCGACGCCGCTTCGTT
CTACCATCGACACCACCACGCTGGCACCCAGTTGATCGGCGCGAGATTTAATCGCCGCGACAATTTGCGA
CGGCGCGTGCAGGGCCAGACTGGAGGTGGCAACGCCAATCAGCAACGACTGTTTGCCCGCCAGTTGTTGT
GCCACGCGGTTGGGAATGTAATTCAGCTCCGCCATCGCCGCTTCCACTTTTTCCCGCGTTTTCGCAGAAA
CGTGGCTGGCCTGGTTCACCACGCGGGAAACGGTCTGATAAGAGACACCGGCATACTCTGCGACATCGTA
TAACGTTACTGGTTTCACATTCACCACCCTGAATTGACTCTCTTCCGGGCGCTATCATGCCATACCGCGA
AAGGTTTTGCGCCATTCGATGGTGTCCGGGATCTCGACGCTCTCCCTTATGCGACTCCTGCATTAGGAAG
CAGCCCAGTAGTAGGTTGAGGCCGTTGAGCACCGCCGCCGCAAGGAATGGTGCATGCAAGGAGATGGCGC
CCAACAGTCCCCCGGCCACGGGGCCTGCCACCATACCCACGCCGAAACAAGCGCTCATGAGCCCGAAGTG
GCGAGCCCGATCTTCCCCATCGGTGATGTCGGCGATATAGGCGCCAGCAACCGCACCTGTGGCGCCGGTG
ATGCCGGCCACGATGCGTCCGGCGTAGAGGATCGAGATCTCGATCCCGCGAAATTAATACGACTCACTAT
AGGGGAATTGTGAGCGGATAACAATTCCCCTCTAGAAATAATTTTGTTTAACTTTAAGAAGGAGATATAC
CATGAAACATCACCATCACCATCACCCCATGAAAATCGAAGAAGGTAAACTGGTAATCTGGATTAACGGC
GATAAAGGCTATAACGGTCTCGCTGAAGTCGGTAAGAAATTCGAGAAAGATACCGGAATTAAAGTCACCG
TTGAGCATCCGGATAAACTGGAAGAGAAATTCCCACAGGTTGCGGCAACTGGCGATGGCCCTGACATTAT
CTTCTGGGCACACGACCGCTTTGGTGGCTACGCTCAATCTGGCCTGTTGGCTGAAATCACCCCGGACAAA
GCGTTCCAGGACAAGCTGTATCCGTTTACCTGGGATGCCGTACGTTACAACGGCAAGCTGATTGCTTACC
CGATCGCTGTTGAAGCGTTATCGCTGATTTATAACAAAGATCTGCTGCCGAACCCGCCAAAAACCTGGGA
AGAGATCCCGGCGCTGGATAAAGAACTGAAAGCGAAAGGTAAGAGCGCGCTGATGTTCAACCTGCAAGAA
CCGTACTTCACCTGGCCGCTGATTGCTGCTGACGGGGGTTATGCGTTCAAGTATGAAAACGGCAAGTACG
ACATTAAAGACGTGGGCGTGGATAACGCTGGCGCGAAAGCGGGTCTGACCTTCCTGGTTGACCTGATTAA
AAACAAACACATGAATGCAGACACCGATTACTCCATCGCAGAAGCTGCCTTTAATAAAGGCGAAACAGCG
ATGACCATCAACGGCCCGTGGGCATGGTCCAACATCGACACCAGCAAAGTGAATTATGGTGTAACGGTAC
TGCCGACCTTCAAGGGTCAACCATCCAAACCGTTCGTTGGCGTGCTGAGCGCAGGTATTAACGCCGCCAG
TCCGAACAAAGAGCTGGCAAAAGAGTTCCTCGAAAACTATCTGCTGACTGATGAAGGTCTGGAAGCGGTT
AATAAAGACAAACCGCTGGGTGCCGTAGCGCTGAAGTCTTACGAGGAAGAGTTGGCGAAAGATCCACGTA
TTGCCGCCACTATGGAAAACGCCCAGAAAGGTGAAATCATGCCGAACATCCCGCAGATGTCCGCTTTCTG
GTATGCCGTGCGTACTGCGGTGATCAACGCCGCCAGCGGTCGTCAGACTGTCGATGAAGCCCTGAAAGAC
GCGCAGACTAATTCGAGCTCGAACAACAACAACAATAACAATAACAACAACCCCATGAGCGAGAATCTTT
ATTTTCAGGGCGCCATGGGTGTGCAAAACACCAGCCTGGAAGCGATTGTTCAGAACGCGAGCAGCGACAA
CCAAGGCATCCAGCTGAGCGCGGTGCAGGCGGCGCGTAAGCTGCTGAGCAGCGATCGTAACCCGCCGATC
GACGATCTGATTAAAAGCGGTATCCTGCCGATTCTGGTTCACTGCCTGGAACGTGACGATAACCCGAGCC
TGCAATTTGAAGCGGCGTGGGCGCTGACCAACATTGCGAGCGGCACCAGCGAACAAACCCAGGCGGTGGT
TCAGAGCAACGCGGTGCCGCTGTTTCTGCGTCTGCTGCACAGCCCGCACCAAAACGTGTGCGAGCAGGCG
GTTTGGGCGCTGGGTAACATCATTGGTGACGGCCCGCAATGCCGTGATTACGTGATTAGCCTGGGCGTGG
TTAAGCCGCTGCTGAGCTTCATCAGCCCGAGCATCCCGATTACCTTTCTGCGTAACGTTACCTGGGTGAT
GGTTAACCTGTGCCGTCACAAAGACCCGCCGCCGCCGATGGAGACCATCCAGGAGATTCTGCCGGCGCTG
TGCGTGCTGATTCACCACACCGACGTTAACATCCTGGTGGATACCGTTTGGGCGCTGAGCTATCTGACCG
ACGCGGGTAACGAGCAAATCCAGATGGTTATTGATAGCGGTATTGTGCCGCACCTGGTTCCGCTGCTGAG
CCACCAAGAAGTGAAAGTTCAAACCGCGGCGCTGCGTGCGGTGGGTAACATTGTTACCGGCACCGACGAG
CAAACCCAGGTGGTTCTGAACTGCGATGCGCTGAGCCACTTCCCGGCGCTGCTGACCCACCCGAAGGAAA
AAATTAACAAAGAGGCGGTGTGGTTTCTGAGCAACATCACCGCGGGTAACCAGCAACAGGTGCAGGCGGT
TATCGACGCGAACCTGGTTCCGATGATCATTCACCTGCTGGACAAGGGTGATTTCGGCACCCAAAAAGAA
GCGGCGTGGGCGATTAGCAACCTGACCATCAGCGGCCGTAAGGATCAGGTGGCGTACCTGATTCAACAGA
ACGTTATCCCGCCGTTTTGCAACCTGCTGACCGTGAAGGACGCGCAAGTGGTTCAGGTGGTTCTGGATGG
TCTGAGCAACATCCTGAAAATGGCGGAGGATGAAGCGGAGACCATTGGCAACCTGATCGAGGAATGCGGT
GGCCTGGAAAAGATTGAGCAACTGCAGAACCACGAAAACGAGGACATCTACAAACTGGCGTATGAGATCA
TTGATCAGTTCTTTAGCAGCTAAGAATTCGAGCTCCGTCGACAAGCTTGCGGCCGCACTCGAGCACCACC
ACCACCACCACTGAGATCCGGCTGCTAACAAAGCCCGAAAGGAAGCTGAGTTGGCTGCTGCCACCGCTGA
GCAATAACTAGCATAACCCCTTGGGGCCTCTAAACGGGTCTTGAGGGGTTTTTTGCTGAAAGGAGGAACT
ATATCCGGATTGGCGAATGGG
[124 nt withheld, positions 6252-6375]
C
[91 nt withheld, positions 6377-6467]
A
[49 nt withheld, positions 6469-6517]
CCTTTGACGTTGGAGTCCACGTTCTTTAATAGTGGACTCTTGTTCCAAACTGGAACAACACTCAACCCTA
TCTCGGTCTATTCTTTTGATTTATAAGGGATTTTGCCGATTTCGGCCTATTGGTTAAAAAATGAGCTGAT
TTAACAAAAATTTAACGCGAATTTTAACAAAATATTAACGCTTACAATTTAGGTGGCACTTTTCGGGGAA
ATGTGCGCGGAACCCCTATTTGTTTATTTTTCTAAATACATTCAAATATGTATCCGCTCATGAATTAATT
CTTAGAAAAACTCATCGAGCATCAAATGAAACTGCAATTTATTCATATCAGGATTATCAATACCATATTT
TTGAAAAAGCCGTTTCTGTAATGAAGGAGAAAACTCACCGAGGCAGTTCCATAGGATGGCAAGATCCTGG
TATCGGTCTGCGATTCCGACTCGTCCAACATCAATACAACCTATTAATTTCCCCTCGTCAAAAATAAGGT
TATCAAGTGAGAAATCACCATGAGTGACGACTGAATCCGGTGAGAATGGCAAAAGTTTATGCATTTCTTT
CCAGACTTGTTCAACAGGCCAGCCATTACGCTCGTCATCAAAATCACTCGCATCAACCAAACCGTTATTC
ATTCGTGATTGCGCCTGAGCGAGACGAAATACGCGATCGCTGTTAAAAGGACAATTACAAACAGGAATCG
AATGCAACCGGCGCAGGAACACTGCCAGCGCATCAACAATATTTTCACCTGAATCAGGATATTCTTCTAA
TACCTGGAATGCTGTTTTCCCGGGGATCGCAGTGGTGAGTAACCATGCATCATCAGGAGTACGGATAAAA
TGCTTGATGGTCGGAAGAGGCATAAATTCCGTCAGCCAGTTTAGTCTGACCATCTCATCTGTAACATCAT
TGGCAACGCTACCTTTGCCATGTTTCAGAAACAACTCTGGCGCATCGGGCTTCCCATACAATCGATAGAT
TGTCGCACCTGATTGCCCGACATTATCGCGAGCCCATTTATACCCATATAAATCAGCATCCATGTTGGAA
TTTAATCGCGGCCTAGAGCAAGACGTTTCCCGTTGAATATGGCTCATAACACCCCTTGTATTACTGTTTA
TGTAAGCAGACAGTTTTATTGTTCATGACCAAAATCCCTTAACGTGAGTTTTCGTTCCACTGAGCGTCAG
ACCCCGTAGAAAAGATCAAAGGATCTTC
